>Addgene plasmid #207495 | pIG-832_NY-ESO-1_TCR_FAS/4-1BB | addgene full sequence | sequence record 412302 | Addgene NGS Result
GAAGATCCTTTGATCTTTTCTACGGGGTCTGACGCTCAGTGGAACGAAAACTCACGTTAAGGGATTTTGG
TCATGAGATTATCAAAAAGGATCTTCACCTAGATCCTTTTAAATTAAAAATGAAGTTTTAAATCAATCTA
AAGTATATATGAGTAAACTTGGTCTGACAGTTACCAATGCTTAATCAGTGAGGCACCTATCTCAGCGATC
TGTCTATTTCGTTCATCCATAGTTGCCTGACTCCCCGTCGTGTAGATAACTACGATACGGGAGGGCTTAC
CATCTGGCCCCAGTGCTGCAATGATACCGCGAGACCCACGCTCACCGGCTCCAGATTTATCAGCAATAAA
CCAGCCAGCCGGAAGGGCCGAGCGCAGAAGTGGTCCTGCAACTTTATCCGCCTCCATCCAGTCTATTAAT
TGTTGCCGGGAAGCTAGAGTAAGTAGTTCGCCAGTTAATAGTTTGCGCAACGTTGTTGCCATTGCTACAG
GCATCGTGGTGTCACGCTCGTCGTTTGGTATGGCTTCATTCAGCTCCGGTTCCCAACGATCAAGGCGAGT
TACATGATCCCCCATGTTGTGCAAAAAAGCGGTTAGCTCCTTCGGTCCTCCGATCGTTGTCAGAAGTAAG
TTGGCCGCAGTGTTATCACTCATGGTTATGGCAGCACTGCATAATTCTCTTACTGTCATGCCATCCGTAA
GATGCTTTTCTGTGACTGGTGAGTACTCAACCAAGTCATTCTGAGAATAGTGTATGCGGCGACCGAGTTG
CTCTTGCCCGGCGTCAATACGGGATAATACCGCGCCACATAGCAGAACTTTAAAAGTGCTCATCATTGGA
AAACGTTCTTCGGGGCGAAAACTCTCAAGGATCTTACCGCTGTTGAGATCCAGTTCGATGTAACCCACTC
GTGCACCCAACTGATCTTCAGCATCTTTTACTTTCACCAGCGTTTCTGGGTGAGCAAAAACAGGAAGGCA
AAATGCCGCAAAAAAGGGAATAAGGGCGACACGGAAATGTTGAATACTCATACTCTTCCTTTTTCAATAT
TATTGAAGCATTTATCAGGGTTATTGTCTCATGAGCGGATACATATTTGAATGTATTTAGAAAAATAAAC
AAATAGGGGTTCCGCGCACATTTCCCCGAAAAGTGCCACCTGACGTCTAAGAAACCATTATTATCATGAC
ATTAACCTATAAAAATAGGCGTATCACGAGGCCCTTTCGTCTCGCGCGTTTCGGTGATGACGGTGAAAAC
CTCTGACACATGCAGCTCCCGGAGACGGTCACAGCTTGTCTGTAAGCGGATGCCGGGAGCAGACAAGCCC
GTCAGGGCGCGTCAGCGGGTGTTGGCGGGTGTCGGGGCTGGCTTAACTATGCGGCATCAGAGCAGATTGT
ACTGAGAGTGCACCATATGCGGTGTGAAATACCGCACAGATGCGTAAGGAGAAAATACCGCATCAGGCGC
CATTCACCATTCAGGCTGCGCAACTGTTGGGAAGGGCGATCGGTGCGGGCCTCTTCGCTATTACGCCAGC
TGGCGAAAGGGGGATGTGCTGCAAGGCGATTAAGTTGGGTAACGCCAGGGTTTTCCCAGTCACGACGTTG
TAAAACGACGGCCAGTGAATTCGAGCTCGGTACCCGGGGATTTCAGGTTTCCTTGAGTGGCAGGCCAGGC
CTGGCCGTGAACGTTCACTGAAATCATGGCCTCTTGGCCAAGATTGATAGCTTGTGCCTGTCCCTGAGTC
CCAGTCCATCACGAGCAGCTGGTTTCTAAGATGCTATTTCCCGTATAAAGCATGAGCACGTGCATTCGCA
CGCCCACAGAGCCCCGCCCTTGTCCATCACTGGCATCTGGACTCCAGCCTGGGTTGGGGCAAAGAGGGAA
ATGAGATCATGTCCTAACCCTGATCCTCTTGTCCCACAGATATCCAGAACCCTGACCCTGCCGGATCGGG
TGGGACTAGTGGCGGGGGCGGGAGCGGCGGACAGTGCACCAACTATGCGCTGCTGAAACTGGCGGGCGAT
GTGGAAAGCAACCCGGGCCCGATGCTGGGCATCTGGACCCTCCTACCTCTGGTTCTTACGTCTGTTGCTA
GATTATCGTCCAAAAGTGTTAATGCCCAAGTGACTGACATCAACTCCAAGGGATTGGAATTGAGGAAGAC
TGTTACTACAGTTGAGACTCAGAACTTGGAAGGCCTGCATCATGATGGCCAATTCTGCCATAAGCCCTGT
CCTCCAGGTGAAAGGAAAGCTAGGGACTGCACAGTCAATGGGGATGAACCAGACTGCGTGCCCTGCCAAG
AAGGGAAGGAGTACACAGACAAAGCCCATTTTTCTTCCAAATGCAGAAGATGTAGATTGTGTGATGAAGG
ACATGGCTTAGAAGTGGAAATAAACTGCACCCGGACCCAGAATACCAAGTGCAGATGTAAACCAAACTTT
TTTTGTAACTCTACTGTATGTGAACACTGTGACCCTTGCACCAAATGTGAACATGGAATCATCAAGGAAT
GCACACTCACCAGCAACACCAAGTGCAAAGAGGAAGGATCCAGATCTAACTTGGGGTGGCTTTGTCTTCT
TCTTTTGCCAATTCCACTAATTGTTTGGGTGAAGAGAAAGGAAGTACAGAAAAAACGGGGCAGAAAGAAA
CTCCTGTATATATTCAAACAACCATTTATGAGACCAGTACAAACTACTCAAGAGGAAGATGGCTGTAGCT
GCCGATTTCCAGAAGAAGAAGAAGGAGGATGTGAACTGAGGGCTAAGAGAGGTTCAGGATCTGGCGGCGG
GTCTGGCGGAGGAACCGGTGCTGGAAGTGGTGAGGGCAGGGGATCTCTCCTTACTTGTGGCGACGTGGAG
GAGAACCCCGGCCCCATGAGCATCGGCCTCCTGTGCTGTGCAGCCTTGTCTCTCCTGTGGGCAGGTCCAG
TGAATGCTGGTGTCACTCAGACCCCAAAATTCCAGGTCCTGAAGACAGGACAGAGCATGACACTGCAGTG
TGCCCAGGATATGAACCATGAATACATGTCCTGGTATCGACAAGACCCAGGCATGGGGCTGAGGCTGATT
CATTACTCAGTTGGTGCTGGTATCACTGACCAAGGAGAAGTCCCCAATGGCTACAATGTCTCCAGATCAA
CCACAGAGGATTTCCCGCTCAGGCTGCTGTCGGCTGCTCCCTCCCAGACATCTGTGTACTTCTGTGCCAG
CAGTTACGTCGGGAACACCGGGGAGCTGTTTTTTGGAGAAGGCTCTAGGCTGACCGTACTGGAGGACCTG
AAAAACGTGTTCCCACCCGAGGTCGCTGTGTTTGAGCCATCAGAAGCAGAGATCTCCCACACCCAAAAGG
CCACACTGGTATGCCTGGCCACAGGCTTCTACCCCGACCACGTGGAGCTGAGCTGGTGGGTGAATGGGAA
GGAGGTGCACAGTGGGGTCAGCACAGACCCGCAGCCCCTCAAGGAGCAGCCCGCCCTCAATGACTCCAGA
TACTGCCTGAGCAGCCGCCTGAGGGTCTCGGCCACCTTCTGGCAGAACCCCCGCAACCACTTCCGCTGTC
AAGTCCAGTTCTACGGGCTCTCGGAGAATGACGAGTGGACCCAGGATAGGGCCAAACCCGTCACCCAGAT
CGTCAGCGCCGAGGCCTGGGGTAGAGCAGACTGTGGCTTCACCTCCGAGTCTTACCAGCAAGGGGTCCTG
TCTGCCACCATCCTCTATGAGATCTTGCTAGGGAAGGCCACCTTGTATGCCGTGCTGGTCAGTGCCCTCG
TGCTGATGGCTATGGTCAAGAGAAAGGATTCCAGAGGCCGGGCCAAGCGGTCCGGATCCGGAGCCACCAA
CTTCAGCCTGCTGAAGCAGGCCGGCGACGTGGAGGAGAACCCCGGCCCCATGGAGACCCTCTTGGGCCTG
CTTATCCTTTGGCTGCAGCTGCAATGGGTGAGCAGCAAACAGGAGGTGACGCAGATTCCTGCAGCTCTGA
GTGTCCCAGAAGGAGAAAACTTGGTTCTCAACTGCAGTTTCACTGATAGCGCTATTTACAACCTCCAGTG
GTTTAGGCAGGACCCTGGGAAAGGTCTCACATCTCTGTTGCTTATTCAGTCAAGTCAGAGAGAGCAAACA
AGTGGAAGACTTAATGCCTCGCTGGATAAATCATCAGGACGTAGTACTTTATACATTGCAGCTTCTCAGC
CTGGTGACTCAGCCACCTACCTCTGTGCTGTGAGGCCCCTGTACGGAGGAAGCTACATACCTACATTTGG
AAGAGGAACCAGCCTTATTGTTCATCCGTATATCCAGAACCCTGACCCTGCGGTGTACCAGCTGAGAGAC
TCTAAATCCAGTGACAAGTCTGTCTGCCTATTCACCGATTTTGATTCTCAAACAAATGTGTCACAAAGTA
AGGATTCTGATGTGTATATCACAGACAAAACTGTGCTAGACATGAGGTCTATGGACTTCAAGAGCAACAG
TGCTGTGGCCTGGAGCAACAAATCTGACTTTGCATGTGCAAACGCCTTCAACAACAGCATTATTCCAGAA
GACACCTTCTTCCCCAGCCCAGGTAAGGGCAGCTTTGGTGCCTTCGCAGGCTGTTTCCTTGCTTCAGGAA
TGGCCATCCTCTAGAGTCGACCTGCAGGCATGCAAGCTTGGCGTAATCATGGTCATAGCTGTTTCCTGTG
TGAAATTGTTATCCGCTCACAATTCCACACAACATACGAGCCGGAAGCATAAAGTGTAAAGCCTGGGGTG
CCTAATGAGTGAGCTAACTCACATTAATTGCGTTGCGCTCACTGCCCGCTTTCCAGTCGGGAAACCTGTC
GTGCCAGCTGCATTAATGAATCGGCCAACGCGCGGGGAGAGGCGGTTTGCGTATTGGGCGCTCTTCCGCT
TCCTCGCTCACTGACTCGCTGCGCTCGGTCGTTCGGCTGCGGCGAGCGGTATCAGCTCACTCAAAGGCGG
TAATACGGTTATCCACAGAATCAGGGGATAACGCAGGAAAGAACATGTGAGCAAAAGGCCAGCAAAAGGC
CAGGAACCGTAAAAAGGCCGCGTTGCTGGCGTTTTTCCATAGGCTCCGCCCCCCTGACGAGCATCACAAA
AATCGACGCTCAAGTCAGAGGTGGCGAAACCCGACAGGACTATAAAGATACCAGGCGTTTCCCCCTGGAA
GCTCCCTCGTGCGCTCTCCTGTTCCGACCCTGCCGCTTACCGGATACCTGTCCGCCTTTCTCCCTTCGGG
AAGCGTGGCGCTTTCTCATAGCTCACGCTGTAGGTATCTCAGTTCGGTGTAGGTCGTTCGCTCCAAGCTG
GGCTGTGTGCACGAACCCCCCGTTCAGCCCGACCGCTGCGCCTTATCCGGTAACTATCGTCTTGAGTCCA
ACCCGGTAAGACACGACTTATCGCCACTGGCAGCAGCCACTGGTAACAGGATTAGCAGAGCGAGGTATGT
AGGCGGTGCTACAGAGTTCTTGAAGTGGTGGCCTAACTACGGCTACACTAGAAGAACAGTATTTGGTATC
TGCGCTCTGCTGAAGCCAGTTACCTTCGGAAAAAGAGTTGGTAGCTCTTGATCCGGCAAACAAACCACCG
CTGGTAGCGGTGGTTTTTTTGTTTGCAAGCAGCAGATTACGCGCAGAAAAAAAGGATCTCAA
Features (pLannotate 1.2.2; 18 found; start..end, strand, type, name):
    171..1031    -  CDS            AmpR: β-lactamase; bla; confers resistance to ampicillin, carbenicillin, and related antibiotics
   1032..1136    -  promoter       AmpR promoter: bla
   1231..1266    +  CDS            rop (fragment): Rop protein, which maintains plasmids at low copy number; rop
   1368..1467    +  misc_feature   bom (fragment): basis of mobility region from pBR322
   1477..1630    -  CDS            lacZα (fragment): LacZα fragment of β-galactosidase; lacZ fragment
   2052..2657    +  CDS            FAS (fragment): TNR6_HUMAN - Also known as APT1, FAS1, TNFRSF6. Experimental evidence at protein level: Swiss-Prot protein existence level 1. Receptor for TNFSF6/FASLG. The adapter molecule FADD recruits caspase-8 to the activated receptor. The resulting death-inducing signaling complex (DISC) performs caspase-8 proteolytic activation which initiates the subsequent cascade of caspases (aspartate-specific cysteine proteases) mediating apoptosis. FAS-mediated apoptosis may have a role in the induction of peripheral tolerance, in the antigen- stimulated suicide of mature T-cells, or both. The secreted isoforms 2
   2643..2768    +  CDS            TNFRSF9 (fragment): TNR9_HUMAN - Also known as CD137, ILA. Experimental evidence at protein level: Swiss-Prot protein existence level 1. Receptor for TNFSF9/4-1BBL. Possibly active during T cell activation. From Homo sapiens (Human).
   2886..3227    +  CDS            TRBV6-5: TVB65_HUMAN - Experimental evidence at protein level: Swiss-Prot protein existence level 1. V region of the variable domain of T cell receptor (TR) beta chain that participates in the antigen recognition (PubMed:24600447). Alpha-beta T cell receptors are antigen specific receptors which are essential to the immune response and are present on the cell surface of T lymphocytes. Recognize peptide-major histocompatibility (MH) (pMH) complexes that are displayed by antigen presenting cells (APC), a prerequisite for efficient T cell adaptive immunity against pathogens (PubMed:25493333). Binding of a
   3234..3281    +  CDS            TRBJ2-2: TJB22_HUMAN - Protein predicted: Swiss-Prot protein existence level 4. J region of the variable domain of T cell receptor (TR) beta chain that participates in the antigen recognition (PubMed:24600447). Alpha-beta T cell receptors are antigen specific receptors which are essential to the immune response and are present on the cell surface of T lymphocytes. Recognize peptide-major histocompatibility (MH) (pMH) complexes that are displayed by antigen presenting cells (APC), a prerequisite for efficient T cell adaptive immunity against pathogens (PubMed:25493333). Binding of alpha-beta TR to pMH c
   3285..3818    +  CDS            TRBC2: TRBC2_HUMAN - Also known as TCRBC2 From Homo sapiens (Human).
   3900..4235    +  CDS            TRAV21: TVA21_HUMAN - Experimental evidence at protein level: Swiss-Prot protein existence level 1. V region of the variable domain of T cell receptor (TR) alpha chain that participates in the antigen recognition (PubMed:24600447). Alpha-beta T cell receptors are antigen specific receptors which are essential to the immune response and are present on the cell surface of T lymphocytes. Recognize peptide-major histocompatibility (MH) (pMH) complexes that are displayed by antigen presenting cells (APC), a prerequisite for efficient T cell adaptive immunity against pathogens (PubMed:25493333). Binding of
   4302..4571    +  CDS            TRAC (fragment): TRAC_HUMAN - Also known as TCRA. Experimental evidence at protein level: Swiss-Prot protein existence level 1. Constant region of T cell receptor (TR) alpha chain (PubMed:24600447). Alpha-beta T cell receptors are antigen specific receptors which are essential to the immune response and are present on the cell surface of T lymphocytes. Recognize peptide-major histocompatibility (MH) (pMH) complexes that are displayed by antigen presenting cells (APC), a prerequisite for efficient T cell adaptive immunity against pathogens (PubMed:25493333). Binding of alpha-beta TR to pMH complex initiates TR-
   4626..4659    +  misc_feature   MCS (fragment): pUC18/19 multiple cloning site
   4696..4712    -  protein_bind   lac operator: The lac repressor binds to the lac operator to inhibit transcription in E. coli. This inhibition can be relieved by adding lactose or isopropyl-β-D-thiogalactopyranoside (IPTG). lac repressor encoded by lacI
   4720..4750    -  promoter       lac promoter: promoter for the E. coli lac operon
   4765..4786    -  protein_bind   CAP binding site: CAP binding activates transcription in the presence of cAMP. E. coli catabolite activator protein
   4799..4891    -  CDS            lacI (fragment): lac repressor; lacI; The lac repressor binds to the lac operator to inhibit transcription in E. coli. This inhibition can be relieved by adding lactose or isopropyl-β-D-thiogalactopyranoside (IPTG).
   5074..5662    -  rep_origin     ori: high-copy-number ColE1/pMB1/pBR322/pUC origin of replication
