[The description below was written by a language model from this plasmid's Addgene catalogue record and pLannotate feature annotations shown in this document.]
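Description:
pIG-832_NY-ESO-1_TCR_FAS/4-1BB is a pUC19-based, high-copy bacterial plasmid that serves as a source of homology-directed repair (HDR) template DNA for non-viral, CRISPR-mediated knock-in at the TRAC locus of human T cells. It is propagated in E. coli through the ColE1/pUC origin and selected with ampicillin via the β-lactamase gene and its promoter. The remaining backbone annotations (lacZα, lac promoter/operator, CAP site, MCS and short rop, bom and lacI fragments) are pUC19 remnants flanking the insert, which was assembled by Gibson cloning.

The payload is a single same-strand series of human coding segments. First comes a chimeric switch receptor in which a portion of FAS (CD95) runs directly into a short fragment of TNFRSF9 (4-1BB/CD137). The name and layout suggest that a FAS ligand-binding portion is joined to a 4-1BB costimulatory tail, though the record does not define the domain boundaries. Downstream lies the NY-ESO-1-specific T cell receptor: a complete β chain (TRBV6-5, TRBJ2-2, TRBC2), then the α-chain variable region (TRAV21), followed by a TRAC fragment. That TRAC sequence probably doubles as the downstream homology region, so that the α chain is completed by the endogenous constant exons.

No eukaryotic promoter or polyadenylation signal is annotated, consistent with expression being driven from the endogenous TRAC locus after integration. The unannotated gaps between the coding segments may hold self-cleaving peptide linkers, and the stretch upstream of FAS may hold the left homology arm, but the feature table does not identify them. The construct comes from work on pooled discovery of synthetic knock-in sequences for programming durable T cell therapies.
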