Addgene plasmid #207495: pIG-832_NY-ESO-1_TCR_FAS/4-1BB
Purpose: This plasmid can be used to generate HDR templates for non-viral knockin into the TRAC locus of human T cells.
Depositing lab: Alexander Marson. Depositing organization: J. David Gladstone Institutes. Publication: Modular pooled discovery of synthetic knockin sequences to program durable cell therapies. Blaeschke F, Chen YY, Apathy R, Daniel B, Chen AY, Chen PA, Sandor K, Zhang W, Li Z, Mowery CT, Yamamoto TN, Nyberg WA, To A, Yu R, Bueno R, Kim MC, Schmidt R, Goodman DB, Feuchtinger T, Eyquem J, Jimmie Ye C, Carnevale J, Satpathy AT, Shifrut E, Roth TL, Marson A. Cell. 2023 Sep 14;186(19):4216-4234.e33. doi: 10.1016/j.cell.2023.08.013. PubMed 37714135.
Backbone
  Vector backbone: PUC19
  Vector type: CRISPR
Growth in bacteria
  Bacterial resistance: Ampicillin, 100 μg/mL
  Growth temperature: 37°C
  Growth strain: NEB Stable
  Copy number: High Copy
Gene/Insert
  Gene/Insert name: FAS/4-1BB, NY-ESO-1_TCR
  Species: H. sapiens (human)
  Entrez Gene: FAS (a.k.a. ALPS1A, APO-1, APT1, CD95, FAS1, FASTM, TNFRSF6)
  Cloning method: Gibson Cloning
Resource information
  A portion of this plasmid was derived from a plasmid made by: NY-ESO-1 TCR sequence was provided by Antoni Ribas.
Terms and licenses: Academic/Nonprofit Terms; Industry Terms: Not Available to Industry
Depositor comments: Please visit https://doi.org/10.1101/2022.07.27.501186 for bioRxiv preprint.
How to cite: pIG-832_NY-ESO-1_TCR_FAS/4-1BB was a gift from Alexander Marson (Addgene plasmid # 207495 ; http://n2t.net/addgene:207495 ; RRID:Addgene_207495)
